Addgene plasmid #38929: DLG3
Purpose: Bacterial expression for structure determination; may not be full ORF
Depositing lab: Nicola Burgess-Brown. Depositing organization: University of Oxford.
Backbone
  Vector backbone: pNIC28-Bsa4
  Backbone manufacturer: SGC
  Vector type: Bacterial Expression
Growth in bacteria
  Bacterial resistance: Kanamycin, 50 μg/mL
  Growth temperature: 37°C
  Growth strain: Mach1
  Copy number: Low Copy
Gene/Insert
  Gene/Insert name: DLG3 (alt names: discs, large homolog 3 (neuroendocrine-dlg, Drosophila); PDB:2FE5)
  Species: H. sapiens (human)
  Insert size (bp): 373
  GenBank ID: discs, large homolog 3 (neuroendocrine-dlg, Drosophila)
  Entrez Gene: DLG3 (a.k.a. MRX, MRX90, NEDLG, PPP1R82, SAP102, XLID90, XLMR)
  Tag / fusion protein: His Tev (N terminal on insert)
  Cloning method: Ligation Independent Cloning
  Sequencing primers: 5′ T7; 3′ T7-term
Terms and licenses: Academic/Nonprofit Terms; Industry Terms: Not Available to Industry
How to cite: DLG3 was a gift from Nicola Burgess-Brown (Addgene plasmid # 38929 ; http://n2t.net/addgene:38929 ; RRID:Addgene_38929)
