[The description below was written by a language model from this plasmid's Addgene catalogue record.]
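Description:
DLG3 is a bacterial expression plasmid built on the pNIC28-Bsa4 backbone from the SGC, a vector designed for ligation-independent cloning of protein fragments intended for structural biology. It is maintained in E. coli as a low-copy plasmid under kanamycin selection. The record does not list the origin of replication or name the promoter explicitly, but the sequencing primers given (T7 forward and T7 terminator reverse) indicate that the insert lies between a T7 promoter and T7 terminator, an arrangement normally used for inducible expression in strains that supply T7 RNA polymerase.

The insert is a 373 bp fragment of human DLG3 (discs large homolog 3, also known as SAP102 or NEDLG), a member of the membrane-associated guanylate kinase family of synaptic scaffolding proteins. At this size it can encode only a small portion of the protein, consistent with the note that the construct may not carry the full open reading frame; the record does not state which domain or residue range is included, although it links the construct to a deposited crystal structure. The fragment is fused at its N terminus to a histidine tag followed by a TEV protease cleavage site, so the recombinant protein can be captured by immobilised metal affinity chromatography and the tag then removed by TEV digestion to leave a near-native polypeptide.

The stated purpose is bacterial production of the DLG3 fragment for structure determination, and the construct is equally suited to making purified protein for biophysical or binding studies. No feature table was supplied, so details beyond the catalogue fields cannot be confirmed.
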