>Addgene plasmid #38929 | DLG3 | depositor partial sequence | sequence record 48987 | DLG3 sequence 373 bps
ATGCACCATCATCATCATCATTCTTCTGGTGTAGATCTGGGTACCGAGAACCTGTACTTCCAATCCATGA
CCATCATGGAGGTCAACCTGCTCAAAGGGCCCAAAGGCCTGGGTTTCAGCATTGCTGGGGGTATTGGCAA
CCAGCACATCCCAGGAGACAACAGCATCTACATCACCAAGATCATTGAGGGGGGTGCTGCTCAGAAGGAT
GGACGCCTACAGATTGGGGACCGGCTGCTGGCGGTGAACAACACCAATCTGCAGGATGTGAGGCACGAGG
AAGCTGTGGCCTCACTGAAGAACACATCTGATATGGTGTATTTGAAGGTGGCCAAGCCAGGCAGCTGACA
GTAAAGGTGGATACGGATCCGAA
