>Addgene plasmid #38929 | DLG3 | addgene partial sequence | sequence record 51688 | T7_term
GGTGGTGGTGGTGCTCGAGTGCGGCCGCAAGCTTGTCGACGGAGCTCGAATTCGGATCCGTATCCACCTT
TACTGTCAGCTGCCTGGCTTGGCCACCTTCAAATACACCATATCAGATGTGTTCTTCAGTGAGGCCACAG
CTTCCTCGTGCCTCACATCCTGCAGATTGGTGTTGTTCACCGCCAGCAGCCGGTCCCCAATCTGTAGGCG
TCCATCCTTCTGAGCAGCACCCCCCTCAATGATCTTGGTGATGTAGATGCTGTTGTCTCCTGGGATGTGC
TGGTTGCCAATACCCCCAGCAATGCTGAAACCCAGGCCTTTGGGCCCTTTGAGCAGGTTGACCTCCATGA
TGGTCATGGATTGGAAGTACAGGTTCTCGGTACCCAGATCTACACCAGAAGAATGATGATGATGATGGTG
CATATGTATATCTCCTTCTTAAAGTTAAACAAAATTATTTCTAGAGGGGAATTGTTATCCGCTCACAATT
CCCCTATAGTGAGTCGTATTAATTTCGCGGGATCGAGATCTCGATCCTCTACGCCGGACGCATCGTGGCC
GGCATCACCGGCGCCACAGGTGCGGTTGCTGGCGCCTATATCGCCGACATCACCGATGGGGAAGATCGGG
CTCGCCACTTCGGGCTCATGAGCGCTTGTTTCGGCGTGGGTATGGTGGCAGGCCCCGTGGCCGGGGGACT
GTTGGGCGCCATCTCCTTGCATGCACCATTCCTTGCGGCGGCGGGTGCTCAACGGCCTCAACCTACTACT
GGGCTGCTTCCTAATGCAGGAGTCGCATAAGGGAGAGCGTCGAGATCCCGGAACA
