>Addgene plasmid #38929 | DLG3 | addgene partial sequence | sequence record 51689 | T7 5'-TAATACGACTCACTATAGGG-3'
TGGGTAATTCCCTCTGAATATTTTGTTTACTTTAAGAAGGAGATATACATATGCACCATCATCATCATCA
TTCTTCTGGTGTAGATCTGGGTACCGAGAACCTGTACTTCCAATCCATGACCATCATGGAGGTCAACCTG
CTCAAAGGGCCCAAAGGCCTGGGTTTCAGCATTGCTGGGGGTATTGGCAACCAGCACATCCCAGGAGACA
ACAGCATCTACATCACCAAGATCATTGAGGGGGGTGCTGCTCAGAAGGATGGACGCCTACAGATTGGGGA
CCGGCTGCTGGCGGTGAACAACACCAATCTGCAGGATGTGAGGCACGAGGAAGCTGTGGCCTCACTGAAG
AACACATCTGATATGGTGTATTTGAAGGTGGCCAAGCCAGGCAGCTGACAGTAAAGGTGGATACGGATCC
GAATTCGAGCTCCGTCGACAAGCTTGCGGCCGCACTCGAGCACCACCACCACCACCACTGAGATCCGGCT
GCTAACAAAGCCCGAAAGGAAGCTGAGTTGGCTGCTGCCACCGCTGAGCAATAACTAGCATAACCCCTTG
GGGCCTCTAAACGGGTCTTGAGGGGTTTTTTGCTGAAAGGAGGAACTATATCCGGATTGGCGAATGGG
[124 nt withheld, positions 629-752]
C
[77 nt withheld, positions 754-830]
AAAAAACTTGATTA
[32 nt withheld, positions 845-876]
TGATAGACGGTTTTTTCGCCCTTTGACGTTGGAGTCCACGTTCTTTTAATAGTGGAAC
